Addgene plasmid #158619: pSWD56
Purpose: Long Fibronectin FRET Standard
Depositing lab: Seth Childers. Depositing organization: University of Pittsburgh (University, School of Medicine, and Cancer Institute). Publication: Design of a Histidine Kinase FRET Sensor to Detect Complex Signal Integration within Living Bacteria. Duvall SW, Childers WS. ACS Sens. 2020 Jun 26;5(6):1589-1596. doi: 10.1021/acssensors.0c00008. Epub 2020 Jun 16. PubMed 32495620.
Backbone
  Vector backbone: pXCFPC-6
  Backbone size w/o insert (bp): 4828
  Total vector size (bp): 6731
  Vector type: Bacterial Expression
Growth in bacteria
  Bacterial resistance: Chloramphenicol, 25 μg/mL
  Growth temperature: 37°C
  Growth strain: DH5alpha
  Copy number: High Copy
Gene/Insert
  Gene/Insert name: Long FRET Standard (alt name: mClover3-Fibronectin Units 7-8-mRuby3)
  Species: Synthetic
  Insert size (bp): 1971
  Promoter: Xylose
  Cloning method: Gibson Cloning
  Sequencing primers: 5′ CCCACATGTTAGCGCTACCAAGTGC; 3′ GCCAGGGTTTTCCCAGTCACGA
Terms and licenses: Academic/Nonprofit Terms; Industry Terms: Not Available to Industry
Depositor comments: Vector from Martin Thanbichler PM ID 17959646 "A comprehensive set of plasmids for vanillate- and xylose-inducible gene expression in Caulobacter crescentus".
How to cite: pSWD56 was a gift from Seth Childers (Addgene plasmid # 158619 ; http://n2t.net/addgene:158619 ; RRID:Addgene_158619)
