[The description below was written by a language model from this plasmid's Addgene catalogue record and pLannotate feature annotations shown in this document.]
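Description:
pSWD56 is a bacterial expression plasmid of about 6.7 kb built on pXCFPC-6, one of a published series of vectors for vanillate- and xylose-inducible gene expression in Caulobacter crescentus. In E. coli it is maintained at high copy through a ColE1/pUC-type origin and selected with chloramphenicol via a full-length chloramphenicol acetyltransferase gene. This gene sits next to remnants of an integron-type integrase and an attI/leader element, which appear to have been carried along with the resistance cassette. An incP oriT is also present, so the plasmid can be mobilised by conjugation into other hosts. An rrnB T1 terminator, multiple cloning site fragments and a lacZα remnant are backbone leftovers.

The payload is a synthetic, roughly 2 kb fusion made by Gibson assembly and named the "Long FRET Standard". It consists of mClover3, followed by a segment of human fibronectin (recorded as units 7–8), followed by mRuby3, all on the same strand. mClover3 and mRuby3 are a green donor and red acceptor FRET pair. The fibronectin domains serve as a spacer between them, so the protein presumably gives a reference FRET signal for a long donor–acceptor separation. The record lists a xylose promoter as driving expression. The feature table does not annotate it, and a stretch of more than 2 kb upstream of mClover3 has no annotations at all, so the promoter and any flanking sequence presumably lie there.

The plasmid was deposited alongside work on a histidine kinase FRET sensor for monitoring signal integration in living bacteria. Its stated purpose is to act as a calibration standard for such FRET measurements rather than as a sensor itself.
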