Features (pLannotate 1.2.2; 15 found; start..end, strand, type, name):
      7..25      +  misc_feature   MCS (fragment): pBluescript multiple cloning site
     27..136     -  oriT           oriT: incP origin of transfer
    281..305     +  misc_feature   MCS (fragment): pBluescript multiple cloning site
    305..351     +  terminator     rrnB T1 terminator: transcription terminator T1 from the E. coli rrnB gene
    366..470     +  CDS            CmR (fragment): chloramphenicol acetyltransferase; cat; confers resistance to chloramphenicol
    484..504     +  misc_feature   MCS (fragment): multiple cloning site
   2852..3531    +  CDS            mClover3 (fragment): bright green-yellow fluorescent protein derived from mClover2, with improved photostability (Bajar et al., 2003) mammalian codon-optimized
   3559..4116    +  CDS            FN1 (fragment): FINC_HUMAN - Also known as FN. Experimental evidence at protein level: Swiss-Prot protein existence level 1. [Anastellin]: Binds fibronectin and induces fibril formation. This fibronectin polymer, named superfibronectin, exhibits enhanced adhesive properties. Both anastellin and superfibronectin inhibit tumor growth, angiogenesis and metastasis. Anastellin activates p38 MAPK and inhibits lysophospholipid signaling. From Homo sapiens (Human).
   4117..4821    +  CDS            mRuby3: monomeric red fluorescent protein derived from mRuby2, with improved brightness and photostability (Bajar et al., 2016)
   4827..4862    -  misc_feature   MCS (fragment): pBluescript multiple cloning site
   4863..4954    +  CDS            lacZα (fragment): LacZα fragment of β-galactosidase; lacZ fragment
   5081..5669    -  rep_origin     ori: high-copy-number ColE1/pMB1/pBR322/pUC origin of replication
   5766..5831    -  CDS            int (fragment): INT2_ECOLX - Protein inferred from homology: Swiss-Prot protein existence level 3. Putative integrase believed to be involved in the insertion of antibiotic resistance genes into plasmids and transposons. From Escherichia coli.
   5923..5997    +  ncRNA          AAC AAD leader: Accession: RF02912 - putative aminoglycoside riboswitch / attI site
   5996..6655    +  CDS            CmR: chloramphenicol acetyltransferase; cat; confers resistance to chloramphenicol
>Addgene plasmid #158619 | pSWD56 | addgene full sequence | sequence record 310603 | Addgene NGS Result
CCCCCCCCACCGCGGTGGCGGCCGCCCCGGCCAGCCTCGCAGAGCAGGATTCCCGTTGAGCACCGCCAGG
TGCGAATAAGGGACAGTGAAGAAGGAACACCCGCTCGCGGGTGGGCCTACTTCACCTATCCTGCCCGGCT
GACGCCGTTGGATACACCAAGGAAAGTCTACACGAACCCTTTGGCAAAATCCTGTATATCGTGCGAAAAA
GGATGGATATACCGAAAAAATCGCTATAATGACCCCGAAGCAGGGTTATGCAGCGGAAAAGATCCGTCGA
CGGCCGCTCTAGAACTAGTGGATCCAAATAAAACGAAAGGCTCAGTCGAAAGACTGGGCCTTTCGTTTTA
TCTGTTGTTTGTCGCATTATACGCAAGGCGACAAGGTGCTGATGCCGCTGGCGATTCAGGTTCATCATGC
CGTTTGTGATGGCTTCCATGTCGGCAGAATGCTTAATGAATTACAACAGTTTTTATATAAGCTTAGCGCT
ACCGGACTCAGATCCAGATCGAAATGTACCGGCTGAACTGGTGGAAGCACGTTGAGCCTCGTCAAGGACT
CATGAAGCGCGTCCCTGCTCTCAGTCGCCTGCTCGTTACGCCTGAGGTGTCAAAACACCGTCTGTTCATT
TGGCTAGACGCTAGAGTTCTTCCGGATCACAAGCTCCAGGTCGTTACACTCGATGACGACTGCTCATTCG
GAGTTTTACACTCAAGGTTCCACGAGGTGTGGGCTCTTGCAGCGGGGTCGTGGCACGGCTCAGGCAATGA
TCCGCGCTACACCATCTCCACCACCTTCGAGACCTTCCCCTTCCCGGAAGGCCTGACGCCCAACATAGCC
GCCGTCGACTATGAGGGCGACCCGCGCGCCCAGGCCATCGCCGCGGCGGCGGCCGAGCTGAACCGGCTGC
GGGAAGCCTGGCTCAATCCGCCCGACCTGGTGCGGATCGAGCCCGAGGTCGTGCCCGGCTATCCCGACCG
CGTGCTGCCCGTCAGCCCCGAGGCGGGCGCCGAGCTGAAGAAGCGCACCCTGACCAACCTCTACAACCAG
CGCCCGGCCTGGCTGGACATGGCCCACCAGCGCCTGGACGCCGCCGTCGCCGCCGCCTACGGCTGGCCCG
ACGGCCTGACCGACGACGAGATCCTGGAGCGCCTGTTCGCCCTCAACCAGGAGCGCGCGGCGGCGGGGCG
GTAGGTTAGACCCCTCCAAAACCCCGACCTCCCCGGCGAAGGCCGGGGTCCAGTTACATCCGGAACGCTT
GGAGTGGGCCCGCCTACGGCCTCGACCAACCCGCAGTCGGCAAGGGGTTCGATCTGGACCCCGGCATTCG
CCGGGGAGGTCGGCAGAGAGGTCAGAACCGCGTCTTGCAGCCCTGCTTCAGATGAACCCCGCGCAGGAAG
CCGCGGCGGGCCAGGCCGGCGTCGACGGCGGCGTTCATCTGGCGGTCGGCGGGGGCAGCGCCGGTGACTT
CGCGCACCAGGCCCCGGAACGGGATGATGCTGTTGATCAGGGTCTTGCCACCGGCCTCGGCCAGCTTGCC
GGCTCGGTTTTCGGCGTACTCGGCGCCGACCTTGTAGTCGGGCCCCAGCGCCGCGTTCAGCGCCTTCACC
TCATTGGCCAGGGCCTGGCAGGACTTCAGACCCGCGAGGCTGTAGGGGTCGTCAAAGGCCTTGGCCAGGA
CCGGCGGCACCTCGCGCTTGGACAGGCCGACGTCGCGCACCGGCTGGGTGCCGATGTCGACGGCCTTCTT
GCCCGCCTCGCCCCAGCGGCCGGACGGTTCCTCGGGCTTGGCCGGCGGCTTGACCTGGGCGTGGGCGCTG
GAGGCCAGCAGCACGGCGGCGGCTCCGGCCATGATCAGCAGCTTGTTCGGCATCAAAAGCGCCCTCCCGA
CAAAACACGCCACGGGAACGGCAAGCCTCGCCGCCGGTTCCCGCCCGCAAGTCCCTCGGCACGAACTCTA
AGGCCTGCGCACGATCCATCGCCACCACAAAGCGTGTCATCCCGGCCGAAGCGCAGCGGAGAGCCGGGAC
CCAGGGCCACAAGCACGGCGCTTCGTCACCCCCTGGGTCCCGGATAGCGCTCCGCGCTTCCGGGATGACA
CGGGTTTAAGCACTTGGGTGAGAAGCCCTAGTTCGGCGCGCCGCCCGCTTCCAGGTCGAACGCGGCGTCG
AAGGCGTCGTCGCCAGGAACCGTCCCTTCCAGGGCGGCGTCGAACAGGTCTTCGAGCGATGACCAGATGA
AGGCCATCTGCTCCATGATCGTCGGGACGCTGGCCGGATCGAAGCCGGGGTAGAGGTCTTCCACCAGCCA
CAGGCCCGTGCCGGGATCGAAGGCGAAGCGGCAGCCGATCAGGCGGAACTGGGCGCGGGCCATGGTCTCG
AACAGGGCCGTCAGGTCGCGGGCGGCGTCCAGGTCGTCGTGGTCCAGCACCAGGCAGCGGATCTGCAGCC
AGCCGTGGTCGGGCAGCAGGTAGAAGGCGCCCTCGTCCTGATCCTCGCCCGAAACCTCCAGCCCCCGGTC
GATGGCTTCGACGACATAGCCGGCCGCGCGGCAGGTGTCGGTGAGCGCGGCCAGCAGGGCGGCTTCCTGG
TCAGGGGTCAGGTCGGTCATGGGCAAGAGGTCCAGGTCGTGGTTTGTCGGCGGCTTCTAGCATGGACCGC
CCGCGCCCGTGAGGCCGAGGATTTCGCGCTGGTCAGACAACCTACTTGCCGTCCCCACATGTTAGCGCTA
CCAAGTGCCGACGAACGCGCGCCGCCGACGGTGTCGGCGCTTCAGACGCTCGAGTTTTGGGGAGACGACC
ATATGCCTGCAGGCGCCTTAATTAATATGCATGGTACCTTAAGATCTCGAATGAGCAAGGGCGAGGAGCT
GTTCACCGGGGTGGTGCCCATCCTGGTCGAGCTGGACGGCGACGTAAACGGCCACAAGTTCAGCGTCCGC
GGCGAGGGCGAGGGCGATGCCACCAACGGCAAGCTGACCCTGAAGTTCATCTGCACCACCGGCAAGCTGC
CCGTGCCCTGGCCCACCCTCGTGACCACCTTCGGCTACGGCGTGGCCTGCTTCAGCCGCTACCCCGACCA
CATGAAGCAGCACGACTTCTTCAAGTCCGCCATGCCCGAAGGCTACGTCCAGGAGCGCACCATCTCTTTC
AAGGACGACGGTACCTACAAGACCCGCGCCGAGGTGAAGTTCGAGGGCGACACCCTGGTGAACCGCATCG
AGCTGAAGGGCATCGACTTCAAGGAGGACGGCAACATCCTGGGGCACAAGCTGGAGTACAACTTCAACAG
CCACTACGTCTATATCACGGCCGACAAGCAGAAGAACTGCATCAAGGCTAACTTCAAGATCCGCCACAAC
GTTGAGGACGGCAGCGTGCAGCTCGCCGACCACTACCAGCAGAACACCCCCATCGGCGACGGCCCCGTGC
TGCTGCCCGACAACCACTACCTGAGCCATCAGTCCAAGCTGAGCAAAGACCCCAACGAGAAGCGCGATCA
CATGGTCCTGCTGGAGTTCGTGACCGCCGCCCTGGAAAGCGGCGGCGAAGATCCGATGGTGAGCCCGCTG
TCGCCCCCCACCAACCTCCACCTGGAGGCCAATCCCGATACGGGCGTGCTGACGGTGTCCTGGGAGCGCA
GCACGACGCCCGACATCACCGGGTATCGTATCACGACGACGCCGACGAACGGGCAGCAGGGGAACTCGCT
CGAAGAAGTCGTGCACGCCGACCAGTCCAGCTGCACGTTCGACAATCTCTCGCCCGGGCTGGAGTACAAC
GTCTCCGTCTATACCGTGAAGGACGACAAGGAATCGGTCCCGATCAGCGATACGATCATCCCGGCGGTGC
CGCCCCCCACGGACCTGCGGTTCACGAATATCGGCCCGGACACCATGCGTGTGACCTGGGCGCCGCCCCC
GTCGATCGACCTGACGAACTTCCTGGTCCGTTATTCCCCGGTGAAGAACGAAGAAGACGTGGCGGAGCTG
AGCATCAGCCCGTCGGACAATGCGGTGGTCCTCACGAATCTCCTGCCGGGGACCGAATATGTCGTCTCGG
TCTCCTCCGTGTACGAGCAGCACGAATCCACGCCCCTGCGCGGGCGCCAAAAGACCTCTAAGGGCGAAGA
GCTGATCAAGGAAAATATGCGTATGAAGGTGGTCATGGAAGGTTCGGTCAACGGCCACCAATTCAAATGC
ACAGGTGAAGGAGAAGGCAGACCGTACGAGGGAGTGCAAACCATGAGGATCAAAGTCATCGAGGGAGGAC
CCCTGCCATTTGCCTTTGACATTCTTGGCACGTCGTTCATGTATGGCAGCCGTACCTTTATCAAGTACCC
GGCCGACATCCCTGATTTCTTTAAACAGTCCTTTCCTGAGGGTTTTACTTGGGAAAGAGTTACGAGATAC
GAAGATGGTGGAGTCGTCACCGTCACGCAGGACACCAGCCTTGAGGATGGCGAGCTCGTCTACAACGTCA
AGGTCAGAGGGGTAAACTTTCCCTCCAATGGTCCCGTGATGCAGAAGAAGACCAAGGGTTGGGAGCCTAA
TACAGAGATGATGTATCCAGCAGATGGTGGTCTGAGAGGATACACTGACATCGCACTGAAAGTTGATGGT
GGTGGCCATCTGCACTGCAACTTCGTGACAACTTACAGGTCAAAAAAGACCGTCGGGAACATCAAGATGC
CCGGTGTCCATGCCGTTGATCACCGCCTGGAAAGGATCGAGGAGAGTGACAATGAAACCTACGTAGTGCA
AAGAGAAGTGGCAGTTGCCAAATACAGCAACCTTGGTGGTGGCATGGACGAGCTGTACAAGTAAAGCTGC
AGCCCGGGGGATCCACTAGTTCTAGAGCGGCCATTCACTGGCCGTCGTTTTACAACGTCGTGACTGGGAA
AACCCTGGCGTTACCCAACTTAATCGCCTTGCAGCACATCCCCCTTTCGCCAGCGGTATCAGCTCACTCA
AAGGCGGTAATACGGTTATCCACAGAATCAGGGGATAACGCAGGAAAGAACATGTGAGCAAAAGGCCAGC
AAAAGGCCAGGAACCGTAAAAAGGCCGCGTTGCTGGCGTTTTTCCATAGGCTCCGCCCCCCTGACGAGCA
TCACAAAAATCGACGCTCAAGTCAGAGGTGGCGAAACCCGACAGGACTATAAAGATACCAGGCGTTTCCC
CCTGGAAGCTCCCTCGTGCGCTCTCCTGTTCCGACCCTGCCGCTTACCGGATACCTGTCCGCCTTTCTCC
CTTCGGGAAGCGTGGCGCTTTCTCATAGCTCACGCTGTAGGTATCTCAGTTCGGTGTAGGTCGTTCGCTC
CAAGCTGGGCTGTGTGCACGAACCCCCCGTTCAGCCCGACCGCTGCGCCTTATCCGGTAACTATCGTCTT
GAGTCCAACCCGGTAAGACACGACTTATCGCCACTGGCAGCAGCCACTGGTAACAGGATTAGCAGAGCGA
GGTATGTAGGCGGTGCTACAGAGTTCTTGAAGTGGTGGCCTAACTACGGCTACACTAGAAGAACAGTATT
TGGTATCTGCGCTCTGCTGAAGCCAGTTACCTTCGGAAAAAGAGTTGGTAGCTCTTGATCCGGCAAACAA
ACCACCGCTGGTAGCGGTGGTTTTTTTGTTTGCAAGCAGCAGATTACGCGCAGAAAAAAAGGATCTCAAG
AAGATCCTTTGATCTTTTCTACGGGGTCTGACGCTCAGTGGAACGAAAACTCACGTTAAGGGATTTTGGT
CATCGAACCCCAGAGTCCCGGCTAGATCACGCAACTGGTCCAGAACCTTGACCGAACGCAGCGGTGGTAA
CGGCGCAGTGGCGGTTTTCATGGCTTGTTATGACTGTTTTTTTGGGGTACCGTCTATGCCTCGGGCATCC
AAGCAGCAAGCGCGTTACGCCGTGGGTCGATGTTTGATGTTATGGAGCAGCAACGATGTTACGCAGCAGG
GCAGTCGCCCTAAAACAAAGTTAAACATCATGAGGAGGTAACGTCATGGAGAAAAAAATCACTGGATATA
CCACCGTTGATATATCCCAATGGCATCGTAAAGAACATTTTGAGGCATTTCAGTCAGTTGCTCAATGTAC
CTATAACCAGACCGTTCAGCTGGATATTACGGCCTTTTTAAAGACCGTAAAGAAAAATAAGCACAAGTTT
TATCCGGCCTTTATTCACATTCTTGCCCGCCTGATGAATGCTCATCCGGAATTCCGTATGGCAATGAAAG
ACGGTGAGCTGGTGATATGGGATAGTGTTCACCCTTGTTACACCGTTTTCCATGAGCAAACTGAAACGTT
TTCATCGCTCTGGAGTGAATACCACGACGATTTCCGGCAGTTTCTACACATATATTCGCAAGATGTGGCG
TGTTACGGTGAAAACCTGGCCTATTTCCCTAAAGGGTTTATTGAGAATATGTTTTTCGTCTCAGCCAATC
CCTGGGTGAGTTTCACCAGTTTTGATTTAAACGTGGCCAATATGGACAACTTCTTCGCCCCCGTTTTCAC
CATGGGCAAATATTATACGCAAGGCGACAAGGTGCTGATGCCGCTGGCGATTCAGGTTCATCATGCCGTT
TGTGATGGCTTCCATGTCGGCAGAATGCTTAATGAATTACAACAGTACTGCGATGAGTGGCAGGGCGGGG
CGTAACCTAGGCATGATGATATATTTTTATCTTGTGCAATGTAACATCAGAGATTTTGAGACACAACGTG
GCTTTCCCCC
